Addgene plasmid #138913: pPD1029 ZF43x6-Compact(CMVMin)_EYFP
Purpose: EYFP reporter vector for the ZF43x6-Compact(overlapping ZF37) promoter with a CMV minimal promoter
Depositing lab: Joshua Leonard. Depositing organization: Northwestern University. Publication: The COMET toolkit for composing customizable genetic programs in mammalian cells. Donahue PS, Draut JW, Muldoon JJ, Edelstein HI, Bagheri N, Leonard JN. Nat Commun. 2020 Feb 7;11(1):779. doi: 10.1038/s41467-019-14147-5. PubMed 32034124.
Backbone
  Vector backbone: pPD152 Reporter Template v2
  Vector type: Mammalian Expression, Synthetic Biology
Growth in bacteria
  Bacterial resistance: Ampicillin, 100 μg/mL
  Growth temperature: 37°C
  Growth strain: DH5alpha
  Copy number: High Copy
Gene/Insert
  Gene/Insert name: ZF43x6-Compact(CMVmin)
  Species: Synthetic
  Promoter: ZF43x6-Compact(CMVmin)
  Cloning method: Restriction Enzyme; 5′ cloning site BglII (not destroyed); 3′ cloning site NheI (not destroyed)
  Sequencing primers: 5′ CGACACGGAAATGTTGAATAC; 3′ TAGAAGGCACAGTCGAGG
Terms and licenses: Academic/Nonprofit Terms; Industry Terms: Not Available to Industry
Depositor comments: Leonard Lab plasmid reference number: L1552. This promoter contains ZF37 binding sites overlapping the ZF43 binding sites, similar to pPD270.
How to cite: pPD1029 ZF43x6-Compact(CMVMin)_EYFP was a gift from Joshua Leonard (Addgene plasmid # 138913 ; http://n2t.net/addgene:138913 ; RRID:Addgene_138913)
