[The description below was written by a language model from this plasmid's Addgene catalogue record and pLannotate feature annotations shown in this document.]
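Description:
pPD1029 ZF43x6-Compact(CMVMin)_EYFP is a small (about 4.4 kb) mammalian reporter plasmid from the COMET toolkit of synthetic zinc-finger transcription factors and cognate promoters. It is built on the pPD152 Reporter Template v2 backbone and is propagated in E. coli as a high-copy plasmid using a ColE1/pUC-type origin and β-lactamase (ampicillin resistance). The annotation also shows an f1 origin and lac promoter/operator remnants typical of standard cloning backbones. An SV40 early promoter is followed only by a short fragment of a bleomycin-family resistance gene and an SV40 poly(A) signal, so the plasmid does not appear to carry an intact mammalian selection marker and is presumably suited to transient transfection.

The payload is a synthetic inducible promoter cloned between retained BglII and NheI sites. As its name indicates, it holds six ZF43 binding sites in a "compact" arrangement upstream of a minimal CMV promoter. According to the depositor, ZF37 binding sites overlap the ZF43 sites, so proteins targeting either zinc-finger domain could be expected to compete for occupancy. The binding-site array is not annotated in the feature table, but it would lie in the roughly 120 nt preceding the minimal CMV promoter. Downstream are a short sequence annotated as an HIV-1 LTR fragment, a T7 promoter, the EYFP coding sequence and a bGH polyadenylation signal. Because the minimal promoter alone should give little transcription, EYFP fluorescence reports recruitment of a ZF43-based activator. The overlapping sites allow the promoter to be used for testing inhibition or other logic-like behaviour when composing genetic programs in mammalian cells.
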