Features (pLannotate 1.2.2; 18 found; start..end, strand, type, name):
    123..161     +  promoter       minimal CMV promoter: human cytomegalovirus (CMV) immediate early promoter
    162..195     +  LTR            5' LTR (truncated) (fragment): truncated 5' long terminal repeat (LTR) from HIV-1
    211..229     +  promoter       T7 promoter: promoter for bacteriophage T7 RNA polymerase
    256..972     +  CDS            EYFP: EYFP is a basic (constitutively fluorescent) green/yellow fluorescent protein published in 1996, derived from Aequorea victoria. It is reported to be a very rapidly-maturing weak dimer with high acid sensitivity.
   1026..1137    +  polyA_signal   bGH poly(A) signal: bovine growth hormone polyadenylation signal
   1254..1275    +  promoter       SV40 promoter (fragment): SV40 enhancer and early promoter
   1296..1724    +  rep_origin     f1 ori (sequence partly withheld): f1 bacteriophage origin of replication; arrow indicates direction of (+) strand synthesis
   1729..1751    +  promoter       SV40 promoter (fragment): SV40 enhancer and early promoter
   1752..1943    +  promoter       SV40 promoter: SV40 early promoter
   1970..2068    +  CDS            ble (fragment): BLE_KLEPN - Experimental evidence at protein level: Swiss-Prot protein existence level 1. Binding protein with a strong affinity to the bleomycin family of antibiotics. Binds to CL990; an antimitotic-antibiotic compound. From Klebsiella pneumoniae.
   2063..2184    +  polyA_signal   SV40 poly(A) signal: SV40 polyadenylation signal
   2257..2273    -  protein_bind   lac operator: The lac repressor binds to the lac operator to inhibit transcription in E. coli. This inhibition can be relieved by adding lactose or isopropyl-β-D-thiogalactopyranoside (IPTG). lac repressor encoded by lacI
   2281..2311    -  promoter       lac promoter: promoter for the E. coli lac operon
   2326..2347    -  protein_bind   CAP binding site: CAP binding activates transcription in the presence of cAMP. E. coli catabolite activator protein
   2360..2452    -  CDS            lacI (fragment): lac repressor; lacI; The lac repressor binds to the lac operator to inhibit transcription in E. coli. This inhibition can be relieved by adding lactose or isopropyl-β-D-thiogalactopyranoside (IPTG).
   2635..3223    -  rep_origin     ori: high-copy-number ColE1/pMB1/pBR322/pUC origin of replication
   3394..4254    -  CDS            AmpR: β-lactamase; bla; confers resistance to ampicillin, carbenicillin, and related antibiotics
   4255..4359    -  promoter       AmpR promoter: bla
>Addgene plasmid #138913 | pPD1029 ZF43x6-Compact(CMVMin)_EYFP | addgene full sequence | sequence record 324265 | Addgene NGS Result
TCGACGGATCGGGAGATCTGAATTGGAGTGAGGACGTGTAGAGTGAGGACGTGCGGAGTGAGGACGTGTA
GAGTGAGGACGTGCGGAGTGAGGACGTGTAGAGTGAGGACGTGCCCTCTAGAGGTAGGCGTGTACGGTGG
GAGGTCTATATAAGCAGAGCTGAGCTCTCTGGCTAACTAGAGAACCCACTGCTTACTGGCTTATCGAAAT
TAATACGACTCACTATAGGGAGTCCCCAAGCTGGCTAGCGCCACCATGGTGAGCAAGGGCGAGGAGCTGT
TCACCGGGGTGGTGCCCATCCTGGTCGAGCTGGACGGCGACGTAAACGGCCACAAGTTCAGCGTGTCCGG
CGAGGGCGAGGGCGATGCCACCTACGGCAAGCTGACCCTGAAGTTCATCTGCACCACCGGCAAGCTGCCC
GTGCCCTGGCCCACCCTCGTGACCACCTTCGGCTACGGCCTGCAGTGCTTCGCCCGCTACCCCGACCACA
TGAAGCAGCACGACTTCTTCAAGTCCGCCATGCCCGAAGGCTACGTCCAGGAGCGCACCATCTTCTTCAA
GGACGACGGCAACTACAAGACCCGCGCCGAGGTGAAGTTCGAGGGCGACACCCTGGTGAACCGCATCGAG
CTGAAGGGCATCGACTTCAAGGAGGACGGCAACATCCTGGGGCACAAGCTGGAGTACAACTACAACAGCC
ACAACGTCTATATCATGGCCGACAAGCAGAAGAACGGCATCAAGGTGAACTTCAAGATCCGCCACAACAT
CGAGGACGGCAGCGTGCAGCTCGCCGACCACTACCAGCAGAACACCCCCATCGGCGACGGCCCCGTGCTG
CTGCCCGACAACCACTACCTGAGCTACCAGTCCGCCCTGAGCAAAGACCCCAACGAGAAGCGCGATCACA
TGGTCCTGCTGGAGTTCGTGACCGCCGCCGGGATCACTCTCGGCATGGACGAGCTGTACAAGTAGGCGGC
CGCTCGAGTCTAGAGGGCCCGTTTAAACCCGCTGATCAGCCTCGACTGTGCCTTCTAGTTGCCAGCCATC
TGTTGTTTGCCCCTCCCCCGTGCCTTCCTTGACCCTGGAAGGTGCCACTCCCACTGTCCTTTCCTAATAA
AATGAGGAAATTGCATCGCATTGTCTGAGTAGGTGTCATTCTATTCTGGGGGGTGGGGTGGGGCAGGACA
GCAAGGGGGAGGATTGGGAAGTCAATAGCAGGCATGCTGGGGATGCGGTGGGCTCTATGGCTTCTGAGGC
GGAAAGAACCAGCTGGGGCTCTAGGGGGTATCCCC
[124 nt withheld, positions 1296-1419]
C
[91 nt withheld, positions 1421-1511]
A
[49 nt withheld, positions 1513-1561]
CCTTTGACGTTGGAGTCCACGTTCTTT
[37 nt withheld, positions 1589-1625]
ACCCTATCTCGGTCTATTCTTTTGATTTATAAGGGATTTTGCCGATTTCGGCCTATTGGTTAAAAAATGA
GCTGATTTAACAAAAATTTAACGCGAATTAATTCTGTGGAATGTGTGTCAGTTAGGCTCAATTAGTCAGC
AACCATAGTCCCGCCCCTAACTCCGCCCATCCCGCCCCTAACTCCGCCCAGTTCCGCCCATTCTCCGCCC
CATGGCTGACTAATTTTTTTTATTTATGCAGAGGCCGAGGCCGCCTCTGCCTCTGAGCTATTCCAGAAGT
AGTGAGGAGGCTTTTTTGGAGGCCTAGGCTTTTGCAAAAAGCTCCCGGGAGCTTGTATATCCATTTTCGG
AGGTTGGGCTTCGGAATCGTTTTCCGGGACGCCGGCTGGATGATCCTCCAGCGCGGGGATCTCATGCTGG
AGTTCTTCGCCCACCCCAACTTGTTTATTGCAGCTTATAATGGTTACAAATAAAGCAATAGCATCACAAA
TTTCACAAATAAAGCATTTTTTTCACTGCATTCTAGTTGTGGTTTGTCCAAACTCATCAATGTATCTTAT
CATGTCTGTATACCGTCGACCTCTAGCTAGAGCTTGGCGTAATCATGGTCATAGCTGTTTCCTGTGTGAA
ATTGTTATCCGCTCACAATTCCACACAACATACGAGCCGGAAGCATAAAGTGTAAAGCCTGGGGTGCCTA
ATGAGTGAGCTAACTCACATTAATTGCGTTGCGCTCACTGCCCGCTTTCCAGTCGGGAAACCTGTCGTGC
CAGCTGCATTAATGAATCGGCCAACGCGCGGGGAGAGGCGGTTTGCGTATTGGGCGCTCTTCCGCTTCCT
CGCTCACTGACTCGCTGCGCTCGGTCGTTCGGCTGCGGCGAGCGGTATCAGCTCACTCAAAGGCGGTAAT
ACGGTTATCCACAGAATCAGGGGATAACGCAGGAAAGAACATGTGAGCAAAAGGCCAGCAAAAGGCCAGG
AACCGTAAAAAGGCCGCGTTGCTGGCGTTTTTCCATAGGCTCCGCCCCCCTGACGAGCATCACAAAAATC
GACGCTCAAGTCAGAGGTGGCGAAACCCGACAGGACTATAAAGATACCAGGCGTTTCCCCCTGGAAGCTC
CCTCGTGCGCTCTCCTGTTCCGACCCTGCCGCTTACCGGATACCTGTCCGCCTTTCTCCCTTCGGGAAGC
GTGGCGCTTTCTCATAGCTCACGCTGTAGGTATCTCAGTTCGGTGTAGGTCGTTCGCTCCAAGCTGGGCT
GTGTGCACGAACCCCCCGTTCAGCCCGACCGCTGCGCCTTATCCGGTAACTATCGTCTTGAGTCCAACCC
GGTAAGACACGACTTATCGCCACTGGCAGCAGCCACTGGTAACAGGATTAGCAGAGCGAGGTATGTAGGC
GGTGCTACAGAGTTCTTGAAGTGGTGGCCTAACTACGGCTACACTAGAAGAACAGTATTTGGTATCTGCG
CTCTGCTGAAGCCAGTTACCTTCGGAAAAAGAGTTGGTAGCTCTTGATCCGGCAAACAAACCACCGCTGG
TAGCGGTGGTTTTTTTGTTTGCAAGCAGCAGATTACGCGCAGAAAAAAAGGATCTCAAGAAGATCCTTTG
ATCTTTTCTACGGGGTCTGACGCTCAGTGGAACGAAAACTCACGTTAAGGGATTTTGGTCATGAGATTAT
CAAAAAGGATCTTCACCTAGATCCTTTTAAATTAAAAATGAAGTTTTAAATCAATCTAAAGTATATATGA
GTAAACTTGGTCTGACAGTTACCAATGCTTAATCAGTGAGGCACCTATCTCAGCGATCTGTCTATTTCGT
TCATCCATAGTTGCCTGACTCCCCGTCGTGTAGATAACTACGATACGGGAGGGCTTACCATCTGGCCCCA
GTGCTGCAATGATACCGCGAGATCCACGCTCACCGGCTCCAGATTTATCAGCAATAAACCAGCCAGCCGG
AAGGGCCGAGCGCAGAAGTGGTCCTGCAACTTTATCCGCCTCCATCCAGTCTATTAATTGTTGCCGGGAA
GCTAGAGTAAGTAGTTCGCCAGTTAATAGTTTGCGCAACGTTGTTGCCATTGCTACAGGCATCGTGGTGT
CACGCTCGTCGTTTGGTATGGCTTCATTCAGCTCCGGTTCCCAACGATCAAGGCGAGTTACATGATCCCC
CATGTTGTGCAAAAAAGCGGTTAGCTCCTTCGGTCCTCCGATCGTTGTCAGAAGTAAGTTGGCCGCAGTG
TTATCACTCATGGTTATGGCAGCACTGCATAATTCTCTTACTGTCATGCCATCCGTAAGATGCTTTTCTG
TGACTGGTGAGTACTCAACCAAGTCATTCTGAGAATAGTGTATGCGGCGACCGAGTTGCTCTTGCCCGGC
GTCAATACGGGATAATACCGCGCCACATAGCAGAACTTTAAAAGTGCTCATCATTGGAAAACGTTCTTCG
GGGCGAAAACTCTCAAGGATCTTACCGCTGTTGAGATCCAGTTCGATGTAACCCACTCGTGCACCCAACT
GATCTTCAGCATCTTTTACTTTCACCAGCGTTTCTGGGTGAGCAAAAACAGGAAGGCAAAATGCCGCAAA
AAAGGGAATAAGGGCGACACGGAAATGTTGAATACTCATACTCTTCCTTTTTCAATATTATTGAAGCATT
TATCAGGGTTATTGTCTCATGAGCGGATACATATTTGAATGTATTTAGAAAAATAAACAAATAGGGGTTC
CGCGCACATTTCCCCGAAAAGTGCCACCTGACG
