>Addgene plasmid #138913 | pPD1029 ZF43x6-Compact(CMVMin)_EYFP | depositor partial sequence | sequence record 268493 | ZF43x6-Compact(CMVmin)
AGATCTGAATTGGAGTGAGGACGTGTAGAGTGAGGACGTGCGGAGTGAGGACGTGTAGAGTGAGGACGTG
CGGAGTGAGGACGTGTAGAGTGAGGACGTGCCCTCTAGAGGTAGGCGTGTACGGTGGGAGGTCTATATAA
GCAGAGCTGAGCTCTCTGGCTAACTAGAGAACCCACTGCTTACTGGCTTATCGAAATTAATACGACTCAC
TATAGGGAGTCCCCAAGCTGGCTAGC
